>Addgene plasmid #221545 | pKANAC3K | addgene full sequence | sequence record 446876 | Addgene NGS Result
CTCGAGCTTGGTTCGAGCCCATATTCTGATCACCATAGCGCCGAAGGCGCTTTCACAGGTGACGGCCTCC
CTTGGGAAGGTCACGGCCGTTATCGCTCTTCATTCTGTGAGTGGCACTTTTGATTTGATTGCGATTATCG
AAGCCCCTTCGATTTCAGAGCTCGATCAGTTCATCGATCAAATCGGCATAATTGAAGGTGTCGAGCGGAC
GCTCTCTTCGATTATTCTTTCAACACGCATTTCACGCTGAAAGAGCAAGAGGCCACAGCCGTGCGCCTGC
TGCCACCTTTCCGACGATGACCATGCAGAACTTACGGCCTCTATGTCGGTGTATTCCACCCACCGACGCG
CCATTTCCGTGTGCATTAAGATAATGCTTTCCGCCCCATCGGATTGCTGTTCTGACATGGTATATCATTA
CGACAGCCAATGTTTGGCGGCTCGTACGAATCATCAAGCGGTCAACCTGTGCTGTCAACCGTCACGATAT
GAGCAAGCAACTCAAACGCTTTCCTATTCACCGCACGCGCGTTGTTGGCTGTTTGGCAGGATATATGCCA
ACGTAAAAATGAGGGCAATCGATTGTACTGAATCGGATTTTCAAGGGTCTGGCCAAAACTATTCCGTGGG
CACCTGGCACACGCCCTGGAGTCCGGCCCGTTTCCAGTTGAGGGTTGTCTACGCTTAGATGAGAAGGAAA
GTTGTCCAAGACGAATCCCAGTGTCCTATTACCAATAGCCGACGGTATCGATAAGCTGCTCGAGACTAGT
GAGCTCATGCATGCGGCCGCGTCGACAAGCTTATCGACGGATCAGCTTCACGCTGCCGCAAGCACTCAGG
GCGCAAGGGCTGCTAAAGGAAGCGGAACACGTAGAAAGCCAGTCCGCAGAAACGGTGCTGACCCCGGATG
AATGTCAGCTACTGGGCTATCTGGACAAGGGAAAACGCAAGCGCAAAGAGAAAGCAGGTAGCTTGCAGTG
GGCTTACATGGCGATAGCTAGACTGGGCGGTTTTATGGACAGCAAGCGAACCGGAATTGCCAGCTGGGGC
GCCCTCTGGTAAGGTTGGGAAGCCCTGCAAAGTAAACTGGATGGCTTTCTTGCCGCCAAGGATCTGATGG
CGCAGGGGATCAAGATCATGAGCGGAGAATTAAGGGAGTCACGTTATGACCCCCGCCGATGACGCGGGAC
AAGCCGTTTTACGTTTGGAACTGACAGAACCGCAACGTTGAAGGAGCCACTCAGCCGCGGGTTTCTGGAG
TTTAATGAGCTAAGCACATACGTCAGAAACCATTATTGCGCGTTCAAAAGTCGCCTAAGGTCACTATCAG
CTAGCAAATATTTCTTGTCAAAAATGCTCCACTGACGTTCCATAAATTCCCCTCGGTATCCAATTAGAGT
CTCATATTCACTCTCAATCCAGATCTGATCCCGGGACCATGGGGATTGAACAAGATGGATTGCACGCAGG
TTCTCCGGCCGCTTGGGTGGAGAGGCTATTCGGCTATGACTGGGCACAACAGACAATCGGCTGCTCTGAT
GCCGCCGTGTTTCGGCTGTCAGCGCAGGGGCGCCCGGTTCTTTTTGTCAAGACCGACCTGTCCGGTGCCC
TGAATGAACTCCAGGACGAGGCAGCGCGGCTATCGTGGCTGGCCACGACGGGCGTTCCTTGCGCAGCTGT
GCTCGACGTTGTCACTGAAGCGGGAAGGGACTGGCTGCTATTGGGCGAAGTGCCGGGGCAGGATCTCCTG
TCATCTCACCTTGCTCCTGCCGAGAAAGTATCCATCATGGCTGATGCAATGCGGCGGCTGCATACGCTTG
ATCCGGCTACCTGCCCATTCGACCACCAAGCGAAACATCGCATCGAGCGAGCACGTACTCGGATGGAAGC
CGGTCTTGTCGATCAGGATGATCTGGACGAAGAGCATCAGGGGCTCGCGCCAGCCGAACTGTTCGCCAGG
CTCAAGGCGCGCATGCCCGACGGCGAGGATCTCGTCGTGACACATGGCGATGCCTGCTTGCCGAATATCA
TGGTGGAAAATGGCCGCTTTTCTGGATTCATCGACTGTGGCCGGCTGGGTGTGGCGGACCGCTATCAGGA
CATAGCGTTGGCTACCCGTGATATTGCTGAAGAGCTTGGCGGCGAATGGGCTGACCGCTTCCTCGTGCTT
TACGGTATCGCCGCTCCCGATTCGCAGCGCATCGCCTTCTATCGCCTTCTTGACGAGTTCTTCTGAGCGG
GACTCTGGGGTTCGGATCGATCCTCTAGCTAGAGTCGATCGACAAGCTCGAGTTTCTCCATAATAATGTG
TGAGTAGTTCCCAGATAAGGGAATTAGGGTTCCTATAGGGTTTCGCTCATGTGTTGAGCATATAAGAAAC
CCTTAGTATGTATTTGTATTTGTAAAATACTTCTATCAATAAAATTTCTAATTCCTAAAACCAAAATCCA
GTACTAAAATCCAGATCCCCCGAATTAATTGGTACCGAAGGGCGAATTTGGCGTAATAGCGAAGAGGCCC
GCACCGATCGCCCTTCCCAACAGTTGCGCAGCCTGAATGGCGAATGGCGCCTGATGCGGTATTTTCTCCT
TACGCATCTGTGCGGTATTTCACACCGCATATGGTGCACTCTCAGTACAATCTGCTCTGATGCCGCATAG
TTAAGCCAGCCCCGACACCCGCCAACACCCGCTGACGCGCCCTGACGGGCTTGTCTGCTCCCGGCATCCG
CTTACAGACAAGCTGTGACCGTCTCCGGGAGCTGCATGTGTCAGAGGTTTTCACCGTCATCACCGAAACG
CGCGAGACGAAAGGGCCTCGTGATACGCCTATTTTTATAGGTTAATGTCATGATAATAATGGTTTCTTAG
ACGTCAGGTGGCACTTTTCGGGGAAATGTGCGCGGAACCCCTATTTGTTTATTTTTCTAAATACATTCAA
ATATGTATCCGCTCATGAGACAATAACCCTGATAAATGCTTCAATAATATTGAAAAAGGAAGAGTATGAG
TATTCAACATTTCCGTGTCGCCCTTATTCCCTTTTTTGCGGCATTTTGCCTTCCTGTTTTTGCTCACCCA
GAAACGCTGGTGAAAGTAAAAGATGCTGAAGATCAGTTGGGTGCACGAGTGGGTTACATCGAACTGGATC
TCAACAGCGGTAAGATCCTTGAGAGTTTTCGCCCCGAAGAACGTTTTCCAATGATGAGCACTTTTAAAGT
TCTGCTATGTGGCGCGGTATTATCCCGTATTGACGCCGGGCAAGAGCAACTCGGTCGCCGCATACACTAT
TCTCAGAATGACTTGGTTGAGTACTCACCAGTCACAGAAAAGCATCTTACGGATGGCATGACAGTAAGAG
AATTATGCAGTGCTGCCATAACCATGAGTGATAACACTGCGGCCAACTTACTTCTGACAACGATCGGAGG
ACCGAAGGAGCTAACCGCTTTTTTGCACAACATGGGGGATCATGTAACTCGCCTTGATCGTTGGGAACCG
GAGCTGAATGAAGCCATACCAAACGACGAGCGTGACACCACGATGCCTGTAGCAATGGCAACAACGTTGC
GCAAACTATTAACTGGCGAACTACTTACTCTAGCTTCCCGGCAACAATTAATAGACTGGATGGAGGCGGA
TAAAGTTGCAGGACCACTTCTGCGCTCGGCCCTTCCGGCTGGCTGGTTTATTGCTGATAAATCTGGAGCC
GGTGAGCGTGGGTCTCGCGGTATCATTGCAGCACTGGGGCCAGATGGTAAGCCCTCCCGTATCGTAGTTA
TCTACACGACGGGGAGTCAGGCAACTATGGATGAACGAAATAGACAGATCGCTGAGATAGGTGCCTCACT
GATTAAGCATTGGTAACTGTCAGACCAAGTTTACTCATATATACTTTAGATTGATTTAAAACTTCATTTT
TAATTTAAAAGGATCTAGGTGAAGATCCTTTTTGATAATCTCATGACCAAAATCCCTTAACGTGAGTTTT
CGTTCCACTGAGCGTCAGACCCCGTAGAAAAGATCAAAGGATCTTCTTGAGATCCTTTTTTTCTGCGCGT
AATCTGCTGCTTGCAAACAAAAAAACCACCGCTACCAGCGGTGGTTTGTTTGCCGGATCAAGAGCTACCA
ACTCTTTTTCCGAAGGTAACTGGCTTCAGCAGAGCGCAGATACCAAATACTGTTCTTCTAGTGTAGCCGT
AGTTAGGCCACCACTTCAAGAACTCTGTAGCACCGCCTACATACCTCGCTCTGCTAATCCTGTTACCAGT
GGCTGCTGCCAGTGGCGATAAGTCGTGTCTTACCGGGTTGGACTCAAGACGATAGTTACCGGATAAGGCG
CAGCGGTCGGGCTGAACGGGGGGTTCGTGCACACAGCCCAGCTTGGAGCGAACGACCTACACCGAACTGA
GATACCTACAGCGTGAGCTATGAGAAAGCGCCACGCTTCCCGAAGGGAGAAAGGCGGACAGGTATCCGGT
AAGCGGCAGGGTCGGAACAGGAGAGCGCACGAGGGAGCTTCCAGGGGGAAACGCCTGGTATCTTTATAGT
CCTGTCGGGTTTCGCCACCTCTGACTTGAGCGTCGATTTTTGTGATGCTCGTCAGGGGGGCGGAGCCTAT
GGAAAAACGCCAGCAACGCGGCCTTTTTACGGTTCCTGGCCTTTTGCTGGCCTTTTGCTCACATGTTCTT
TCCTGCGTTATCCCCTGATTCTGTGGATAACCGTATTACCGCCTTTGAGTGAGCTGGATCCCCAACATGG
TGGAGCACGACACTCTCGTCTACTCCAAGAATATCAAAGATACAGTCTCAGAAGACCAGAGGGCTATTGA
GACTTTTCAACAAAGGGTAATATCGGGAAACCTCCTCGGATTCCATTGCCCAGCTATCTGTCACTTCATC
GAAAGGACAGTAGAAAAGGAAGATGGCTTCTACAAATGCCATCATTGCGATAAAGGAAAGGCTATCGTTC
AAGATGCCTCTACCGACAGTGGTCCCAAAGATGGACCCCCACCCACGAGGAACATCGTGGAAAAAGAAGA
CGTTCCAACCACGTCTTCAAAGCAAGTGGATTGATGTGATATCTAGATCCCCAACATGGTGGAGCACGAC
ACTCTCGTCTACTCCAAGAATATCAAAGATACAGTCTCAGAAGACCAGAGGGCTATTGAGACTTTTCAAC
AAAGGGTAATATCGGGAAACCTCCTCGGATTCCATTGCCCAGCTATCTGTCACTTCATCGAAAGGACAGT
AGAAAAGGAAGATGGCTTCTACAAATGCCATCATTGCGATAAAGGAAAGGCTATCGTTCAAGATGCCTCT
ACCGACAGTGGTCCCAAAGATGGACCCCCACCCACGAGGAACATCGTGGAAAAAGAAGACGTTCCAACCA
CGTCTTCAAAGCAAGTGGATTGATGTGATATCTAGATCCCCAACATGGTGGAGCACGACACTCTCGTCTA
CTCCAAGAATATCAAAGATACAGTCTCAGAAGACCAGAGGGCTATTGAGACTTTTCAACAAAGGGTAATA
TCGGGAAACCTCCTCGGATTCCATTGCCCAGCTATCTGTCACTTCATCGAAAGGACAGTAGAAAAGGAAG
ATGGCTTCTACAAATGCCATCATTGCGATAAAGGAAAGGCTATCGTTCAAGATGCCTCTACCGACAGTGG
TCCCAAAGATGGACCCCCACCCACGAGGAACATCGTGGAAAAAGAAGACGTTCCAACCACGTCTTCAAAG
CAAGTGGATTGATGTGATATCTAGATCCCCAACATGGTGGAGCACGACACTCTCGTCTACTCCAAGAATA
TCAAAGATACAGTCTCAGAAGACCAGAGGGCTATTGAGACTTTTCAACAAAGGGTAATATCGGGAAACCT
CCTCGGATTCCATTGCCCAGCTATCTGTCACTTCATCGAAAGGACAGTAGAAAAGGAAGATGGCTTCTAC
AAATGCCATCATTGCGATAAAGGAAAGGCTATCGTTCAAGATGCCTCTACCGACAGTGGTCCCAAAGATG
GACCCCCACCCACGAGGAACATCGTGGAAAAAGAAGACGTTCCAACCACGTCTTCAAAGCAAGTGGATTG
ATGTGATATCTAGATCCGAAACTATCAGTGTTTGACAGAAGGGCGAATTCGCCCTTCCCCAAGTGCAGCG
TTTAATAAATCGTGTGACAGGATATATCTTGTGGTCAGGTAGATAAATTTGTGTGGAGGTATGTTTGTTT
AGGACGGCGGTGATGATGGCTTGCGCCTTACGTCCCGAAAGCAGTCCACGAAGACAATTGCAATATCGGC
TGTCTTCCATTCCCTTCGTGGCATCTTGTCAACGCGCCTCGGGAGCTCAGTCGCCGACGTTTCGCGAGTT
CGGTATGCAACCCCGACCTTGCGAAGAACCGCTTACGGAACCGCGCTCTATGAGAACCGCCGGGAGAAGA
GTTTCCTTGGGTGGGGCTGAAGTCTCGCCCTTTAAGCGGGCGATCAGGTCTTCTGTGGCAGCCGTCGCGA
GATCCCTGACAGGTTGCGAAATCACGGTCAATGGCGGCGTTATAGCGGATGTCCAGTCGGCGTCGTCAAA
GCAGATAAGAGAGACATCATCGGGAATCGAAAGATCCATTTCCCGAAGAACTCCAAGGAGAACGAGGGCT
ACGGAGCTGTCTGTGGGGGGATCCACTAGTTCTAGAGTAGGCCAGCCATTTTTGAGCGGCCAGCGGCCGC
GATAGGCCGACGCGAAGCGGCGGGGCGTAGGGAGCGCAGCGACCGAAGGGTAGGCGCTTTTTGTAGCTCT
TCGGCTGTGCGCTGGCCAGACAGTTATGCACAGGCCAGGCGGGTTTTAAGAGTTTTAATAAGTTTTAAAG
AGTTTTAGGCGGAAAAATCGCCTTTTTTCTCTTTTATATCAGTCACTTACATGTGTGACCGGTTCCCAAT
GTACGGCTTTGGGTTCCCAATGTACGGGTTCCGGTTCCCAATGTACGGCTTTGGGTTCCCAATGTACGTG
CTATCCACAGGAAAGAGACCTTTTCGACCTTTTTCCCCTGCTAGGGCAATTTGCCCTAGCATCTGCTCCG
TACATTAGGAACCGGCGGATGCTTCGCCCTCGATCAGGTTGCGGTAGCGCATGACTAGGATCGGGCCAGC
CTGCCCCGCCTCCTCCTTCAAATCGTACTCCGGCAGGTCATTTGACCCGATCAGCTTGCGCACGGTGAAA
CAGAACTTCTTGAACTCTCCGGCGCTGCCACTGCGTTCGTAGATCGTCTTGAACAACCATCTGGCTTCTG
CCTTGCCTGCGGCGCGGCGTGCCAGGCGGTAGAGAAAACGGCCGATGCCGGGATCGATCAAAAAGTAATC
GGGGTGAACCGTCAGCACGTCCGGGTTCTTGCCTTCTGTGATCTCGCGGTACATCCAATCAGCTAGCTCG
ATCTCGATGTACTCCGGCCGCCCGGTTTCGCTCTTTACGATCTTGTAGCGGCTAATCAAGGCTTCACCCT
CGGATACCGTCACCAGGCGGCCGTTCTTGGCCTTCTTCGTACGCTGCATGGCAACGTGCGTGGTGTTTAA
CCGAATGCAGGTTTCTACCAGGTCGTCTTTCTGCTTTCCGCCATCGGCTCGCCGGCAGAACTTGAGTACG
TCCGCAACGTGTGGACGGAACACGCGGCCGGGCTTGTCTCCCTTCCCTTCCCGGTATCGGTTCATGGATT
CGGTTAGATGGGAAACCGCCATCAGTACCAGGTCGTAATCCCACACACTGGCCATGCCGGCCGGCCCTGC
GGAAACCTCTACGTGCCCGTCTGGAAGCTCGTAGCGGATCACCTCGCCAGCTCGTCGGTCACGCTTCGAC
AGACGGAAAACGGCCACGTCCATGATGCTGCGACTATCGCGGGTGCCCACGTCATAGAGCATCGGAACGA
AAAAATCTGGTTGCTCGTCGCCCTTGGGCGGCTTCCTAATCGACGGCGCACCGGCTGCCGGCGGTTGCCG
GGATTCTTTGCGGATTCGATCAGCGGCCGCTTGCCACGATTCACCGGGGCGTGCTTCTGCCTCGATGCGT
TGCCGCTGGGCGGCCTGCGCGGCCTTCAACTTCTCCACCAGGTCATCACCCAGCGCCGCGCCGATTTGTA
CCGGGCCGGATGGTTTGCGACCGCTCACGCCGATTCCTCGGGCTTGGGGGTTCCAGTGCCATTGCAGGGC
CGGCAGGCAACCCAGCCGCTTACGCCTGGCCAACCGCCCGTTCCTCCACACATGGGGCATTCCACGGCGT
CGGTGCCTGGTTGTTCTTGATTTTCCATGCCGCCTCCTTTAGCCGCTAAAATTCATCTACTCATTTATTC
ATTTGCTCATTTACTCTGGTAGCTGCGCGATGTATTCAGATAGCAGCTCGGTAATGGTCTTGCCTTGGCG
TACCGCGTACATCTTCAGCTTGGTGTGATCCTCCGCCGGCAACTGAAAGTTGACCCGCTTCATGGCTGGC
GTGTCTGCCAGGCTGGCCAACGTTGCAGCCTTGCTGCTGCGTGCGCTCGGACGGCCGGCACTTAGCGTGT
TTGTGCTTTTGCTCATCTTCTCTTTACCTCATTAACTCAAATGAGTTTTGATTTAATTTCAGCGGCCAGC
GCCTGGACCTCGCGGGCAGCGTCGCCCTCGGGTTCTGATTCAAGAACGGTTGTGCCGGCGGCGGCAGTGC
CTGGGTAGCTCACGCGCTGCGTGATACGGGACTCAAGAATGGGCAGCTCGTACCCGGCCAGCGCCTCGGC
AACCTCACCGCCGATGCGCGTGCCTTTGATCGCCCGCGACACGACAAAGGCCGCTTGTAGCCTTCCATCC
GTGACCTCAATGCGCTGCTTAACCAGCTCCACCAGGTCGGCGGTGGCCCATATGTCGTAAGGGCTTGGCT
GCACCGGAATCAGCACGAAGTCGGCTGCCTTGATCGCGGACACAGCCAAGTCCGCCGCCTGGGGCGCTCC
GTCGATCACTACGAAGTCGCGCCGGCCGATGGCCTTCACGTCGCGGTCAATCGTCGGGCGGTCGATGCCG
ACAACGGTTAGCGGTTGATCTTCCCGCACGGCCGCCCAATCGCGGGCACTGCCCTGGGGATCGGAATCGA
CTAACAGAACATCGGCCCCGGCGAGTTGCAGGGCGCGGGCTAGATGGGTTGCGATGGTCGTCTTGCCTGA
CCCGCCTTTCTGGTTAAGTACAGCGATAACCTTCATGCGTTCCCCTTGCGTATTTGTTTATTTACTCATC
GCATCATATACGCAGCGACCGCATGACGCAAGCTGTTTTACTCAAATACACATCACCTTTTTAGACGGCG
GCGCTCGGTTTCTTCAGCGGCCAAGCTGGCCGGCCAGGCCGCCAGCTTGGCATCAGACAAACCGGCCAGG
ATTTCATGCAGCCGCACGGTTGAGACGTGCGCGGGCGGCTCGAACACGTACCCGGCCGCGATCATCTCCG
CCTCGATCTCTTCGGTAATGAAAAACGGTTCGTCCTGGCCGTCCTGGTGCGGTTTCATGCTTGTTCCTCT
TGGCGTTCATTC
Features (pLannotate 1.2.2; 18 found; start..end, strand, type, name):
    740..757     -  misc_feature   MCS (fragment): pBluescript multiple cloning site
    808..1137    +  CDS            tnpA (fragment): TN5P_ECOLX - Also known as tnp. Experimental evidence at protein level: Swiss-Prot protein existence level 1. Mediates transposition of transposon Tn5 by a 'cut and paste' mechanism. First, the monomeric transposase binds the 19 bp inverted DNA repeats flanking the transposon. Then, dimerization of the DNA- bound transposase creates a synaptic DNA complex. After nicking of the first DNA strand, excision of the transposon proceeds through a series of intermediates. The transposase then mediates the insertion of the transposon at a new site by strand transfer. The activity of the wild- type tran
   1217..1396    +  promoter       NOS promoter: nopaline synthase promoter
   1444..2236    +  CDS            NeoR/KanR (fragment): aminoglycoside phosphotransferase from Tn5; aph(3')-II (or nptII); confers resistance to neomycin, kanamycin, and G418 (Geneticin®)
   2293..2467    +  polyA_signal   CaMV poly(A) signal: cauliflower mosaic virus polyadenylation signal
   2499..2564    +  CDS            lacZα (fragment): LacZα fragment of β-galactosidase; lacZ fragment
   2570..2669    -  misc_feature   bom (fragment): basis of mobility region from pBR322
   2771..2806    -  CDS            rop (fragment): Rop protein, which maintains plasmids at low copy number; rop
   2901..3005    +  promoter       AmpR promoter: bla
   3006..3866    +  CDS            AmpR: β-lactamase; bla; confers resistance to ampicillin, carbenicillin, and related antibiotics
   4037..4625    +  rep_origin     ori: high-copy-number ColE1/pMB1/pBR322/pUC origin of replication
   4828..5423    +  promoter       CaMV 35S promoter (enhanced) (fragment): cauliflower mosaic virus 35S promoter with a duplicated enhancer region
   5506..6101    +  promoter       CaMV 35S promoter (enhanced) (fragment): cauliflower mosaic virus 35S promoter with a duplicated enhancer region
   6350..6664    -  CDS            opnR (fragment): OPNR_AGRRH - Protein predicted: Swiss-Prot protein existence level 4. Possible repressor for genes for mannityl-opine utilization and / or plasmid conjugative transfer. From Agrobacterium rhizogenes.
   6666..6687    -  misc_feature   MCS (fragment): pBluescript multiple cloning site
   6815..7009    -  rep_origin     pVS1 oriV: origin of replication for the Pseudomonas plasmid pVS1 (Heeb et al., 2000)
   7075..8148    -  CDS            pVS1 RepA: replication protein from the Pseudomonas plasmid pVS1 (Heeb et al., 2000)
   8577..9206    -  CDS            pVS1 StaA: stability protein from the Pseudomonas plasmid pVS1 (Heeb et al., 2000)
