[The description below was written by a language model from this plasmid's Addgene catalogue record and pLannotate feature annotations shown in this document.]
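Description:
pKANAC3K is an empty binary T-DNA backbone of about 9.5 kb designed for activation tagging in plants. It carries two replication systems. A high-copy ColE1/pUC-type origin with an ampicillin/carbenicillin resistance gene (AmpR with its own promoter) supports propagation in E. coli. The pVS1 oriV, RepA replication protein and StaA stability protein, taken from pCAMBIA, are the elements normally used to maintain binary vectors in Agrobacterium.

The plant-acting part consists of a selection cassette and an enhancer array. The NOS promoter drives NeoR/KanR (nptII), terminated by the CaMV poly(A) signal, so that transformed plant tissue can be selected with G418 or kanamycin-class antibiotics. Downstream, the annotation detects two tandem hits to the enhanced CaMV 35S promoter. These correspond to the 4x35S enhancer block that the record says came from pPCVICEn4HPT. When the T-DNA integrates at random in a plant genome, these enhancers can raise transcription of neighbouring endogenous genes and produce dominant gain-of-function phenotypes.

The left and right T-DNA border repeats are stated to derive from pGKB5, but they are not called in the feature table, so their exact positions are not given. The opnR and Tn5 tnpA fragments are probably carried-over flanking sequence from the source plasmids. AmpR and the ColE1 origin lie between the nptII cassette and the enhancers. This would place them inside the T-DNA and so permit plasmid rescue of flanking genomic DNA, although the record does not say so. No insert is present, and short fragments of lacZα, bom, rop and pBluescript polylinker are cloning remnants.
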