Addgene plasmid #221545: pKANAC3K
Purpose: (Empty Backbone) Activation tagging for plant
Depositing lab: Keiichi Shimizu. Depositing organization: Kagoshima University.
Backbone
  Vector backbone: pKANAC3K
  Backbone size (bp): 9529
  Vector type: Activation tagging in plant
  Promoter: Cauliflower mosaic virus 35S
  Selectable markers: Neomycin (select with G418)
Growth in bacteria
  Bacterial resistance: Ampicillin, 100 μg/mL
  Growth temperature: 37°C
  Growth strain: DH5alpha
  Growth instructions: Selection with ampicillin may result in many satellite colony formations, but selection with 100 mg/L carbenicillin may suppress satellite colony formation.
  Copy number: High Copy
Resource information
  A portion of this plasmid was derived from a plasmid made by: pVS1 StaA, pVS1 RepA, NeoR/KanR, and CaMV poly(A) signal were derived from pCAMBIA (CAMBIA org., Black Mountain, ACT, Australia). NOS promoter, AmpR, Ori, and 4x35S enhancer were derived from pPCVICEn4HPT (Peter Meyer. The University of Leeds, Leeds, UK). LB and RB T-DNA repeats were derived from pGKB5 (David Bouchez. I. N. R. A. Laboratoire de Biologie Cellulaire FRANCE).
Terms and licenses: Academic/Nonprofit Terms; Industry Terms: Not Available to Industry
How to cite: pKANAC3K was a gift from Keiichi Shimizu (Addgene plasmid # 221545 ; http://n2t.net/addgene:221545 ; RRID:Addgene_221545)
